Addgene plasmid #216097: pRDA_734
Purpose: All-in-one, knockout, delivers Cas9 & gRNA
Depositing lab: John Doench. Depositing organization: Broad Institute. Publication: Modular vector assembly enables rapid assessment of emerging CRISPR technologies. McGee AV, Liu YV, Griffith AL, Szegletes ZM, Wen B, Kraus C, Miller NW, Steger RJ, Escude Velasco B, Bosch JA, Zirin JD, Viswanatha R, Sontheimer EJ, Goodale A, Greene MA, Green TM, Doench JG. Cell Genom. 2024 Mar 13;4(3):100519. doi: 10.1016/j.xgen.2024.100519. PubMed 38484704.
Backbone
  Vector backbone: pRDA_722
  Vector type: Lentiviral, CRISPR ; Assembled Vector
  Selectable markers: Puromycin
Growth in bacteria
  Bacterial resistance: Ampicillin, 100 μg/mL
  Growth temperature: 37°C
  Growth strain: NEB Stable
  Copy number: Unknown
Gene/Insert
  Gene/Insert name: Cas9 [Sp]
  Species: Streptococcus pyogenes
  Cloning method: Unknown
Terms and licenses: Academic/Nonprofit Terms; Industry Terms: Not Available to Industry
Depositor comments: lentiCRISPRv2 replacement. Please visit https://www.biorxiv.org/content/10.1101/2023.10.25.564061v1 for bioRxiv preprint.
How to cite: pRDA_734 was a gift from John Doench (Addgene plasmid # 216097 ; http://n2t.net/addgene:216097 ; RRID:Addgene_216097)
