[The description below was written by a language model from this plasmid's Addgene catalogue record and pLannotate feature annotations shown in this document.]
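Description:
pRDA_734 is an all-in-one lentiviral CRISPR knockout vector of about 13.1 kb, built on the pRDA_722 backbone by modular assembly and described by its depositors as a replacement for lentiCRISPRv2. It delivers both Streptococcus pyogenes Cas9 and a guide RNA from a single provirus. In bacteria it is maintained through a high-copy ColE1/pUC-type origin and selected with ampicillin (AmpR). An f1 origin is also present, along with an SV40/EM7-driven bleomycin/Zeocin resistance cassette that lies outside the LTR-flanked region and so is not packaged into virus.

The transfer cassette follows the layout of a third-generation lentiviral vector. A CMV enhancer/promoter replaces the U3 region of a truncated HIV-1 5' LTR to drive genomic RNA production in packaging cells. This is followed by the Ψ packaging signal with a partial gag sequence, the RRE for Rev-dependent nuclear export, and the cPPT/CTS, which aids nuclear import. A truncated 3' LTR and a bGH polyadenylation signal close the unit.

Within the cassette, a human U6 Pol III promoter sits upstream of an S. pyogenes tracrRNA-derived scaffold. The gap between them is presumably where a spacer is inserted, although the record does not state the cloning sites or whether any guide is preloaded. Downstream, an EF-1α core promoter drives Cas9 fused to a nucleoplasmin NLS and a 3xHA epitope tag. Puromycin N-acetyltransferase follows in the same orientation, probably linked by a 2A-type element that is not annotated in the feature table. A WPRE enhances transcript expression.

The construct is suited to transducing mammalian cells, selecting them with puromycin, and carrying out individual or pooled gene knockout experiments.
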