Features (pLannotate 1.2.2; 34 found; start..end, strand, type, name):
     31..83      -  misc_feature   bom (fragment): basis of mobility region from pBR322
    238..617     +  enhancer       CMV enhancer: human cytomegalovirus immediate early enhancer
    618..817     +  promoter       CMV promoter: human cytomegalovirus (CMV) immediate early promoter
    835..1015    +  LTR            5' LTR (truncated): truncated 5' long terminal repeat (LTR) from HIV-1
   1062..1187    +  misc_feature   HIV-1 Ψ: packaging signal of human immunodeficiency virus type 1
   1171..1534    +  CDS            HIV-1 gag (fragment): gag protein from human immunodeficiency virus 1; gag
   1680..1913    +  misc_feature   RRE: The Rev response element (RRE) of HIV-1 allows for Rev-dependent mRNA export from the nucleus to the cytoplasm.
   2290..2390    +  CDS            Rev (fragment): human immunodeficiency virus 1 (HIV-1) Rev protein; rev; enhances nuclear export of unspliced and incompletely spliced viral mRNAs
   2440..2557    +  misc_feature   cPPT/CTS: central polypurine tract and central termination sequence of HIV-1
   2615..2855    +  promoter       U6 promoter: RNA polymerase III promoter for human U6 snRNA
   2903..2970    +  misc_RNA       tracrRNA (fragment): trans-activating CRISPR RNA for the Streptococcus pyogenes CRISPR/Cas9 system
   2983..3194    +  promoter       EF-1α core promoter: core promoter for human elongation factor EF-1α
   3271..7370    +  CDS            Cas9 (fragment): Cas9 (Csn1) endonuclease from the Streptococcus pyogenes Type II CRISPR/Cas system generates RNA-guided double strand breaks in DNA
   7378..7425    +  CDS            nucleoplasmin NLS: bipartite nuclear localization signal from nucleoplasmin
   7432..7512    +  CDS            3xHA: three tandem HA epitope tags
   7575..8169    +  CDS            PuroR (fragment): puromycin N-acetyltransferase; pac from Streptomyces; confers resistance to puromycin
   8189..8777    +  misc_feature   WPRE: woodchuck hepatitis virus posttranscriptional regulatory element
   8773..8916    +  CDS            nef (fragment): NEF_HV1LA - Experimental evidence at protein level: Swiss-Prot protein existence level 1. Extracellular Nef protein targets CD4(+) T-lymphocytes for apoptosis by interacting with CXCR4 surface receptors. From Human immunodeficiency virus type 1 group M subtype B (isolate Lai) (HIV-1).
   8902..9082    +  LTR            5' LTR (truncated): truncated 5' long terminal repeat (LTR) from HIV-1
   9114..9225    +  polyA_signal   bGH poly(A) signal: bovine growth hormone polyadenylation signal
   9342..9363    +  promoter       SV40 promoter (fragment): SV40 enhancer and early promoter
   9384..9812    +  rep_origin     f1 ori (sequence partly withheld): f1 bacteriophage origin of replication; arrow indicates direction of (+) strand synthesis
   9826..10155   +  promoter       SV40 promoter: SV40 enhancer and early promoter
  10203..10250   +  promoter       EM7 promoter: synthetic bacterial promoter&nbsp
  10269..10643   +  CDS            BleoR: antibiotic-binding protein; Sh ble from Streptoalloteichus hindustanus; confers resistance to bleomycin, phleomycin, and Zeocin™
  10653..10778   +  CDS            ble (fragment): BLE_KLEPN - Experimental evidence at protein level: Swiss-Prot protein existence level 1. Binding protein with a strong affinity to the bleomycin family of antibiotics. Binds to CL990; an antimitotic-antibiotic compound. From Klebsiella pneumoniae.
  10773..10894   +  polyA_signal   SV40 poly(A) signal: SV40 polyadenylation signal
  10965..10987   -  protein_bind   lac operator (fragment): The lac repressor binds to the lac operator to inhibit transcription in E. coli. This inhibition can be relieved by adding lactose or isopropyl-β-D-thiogalactopyranoside (IPTG). lac repressor encoded by lacI
  10991..11021   -  promoter       lac promoter: promoter for the E. coli lac operon
  11036..11057   -  protein_bind   CAP binding site: CAP binding activates transcription in the presence of cAMP. E. coli catabolite activator protein
  11070..11162   -  CDS            lacI (fragment): lac repressor; lacI; The lac repressor binds to the lac operator to inhibit transcription in E. coli. This inhibition can be relieved by adding lactose or isopropyl-β-D-thiogalactopyranoside (IPTG).
  11345..11933   -  rep_origin     ori: high-copy-number ColE1/pMB1/pBR322/pUC origin of replication
  12104..12964   -  CDS            AmpR: β-lactamase; bla; confers resistance to ampicillin, carbenicillin, and related antibiotics
  12965..13069   -  promoter       AmpR promoter: bla
>Addgene plasmid #216097 | pRDA_734 | addgene full sequence | sequence record 431413 | Addgene NGS Result
GTCGACGGATCGGGAGATCTCCCGATCCCCTATGGTGCACTCTCAGTACAATCTGCTCTGATGCCGCATA
GTTAAGCCAGTATCTGCTCCCTGCTTGTGTGTTGGAGGTCGCTGAGTAGTGCGCGAGCAAAATTTAAGCT
ACAACAAGGCAAGGCTTGACCGACAATTGCATGAAGAATCTGCTTAGGGTTAGGCGTTTTGCGCTGCTTC
GCGATGTACGGGCCAGATATACGCGTTGACATTGATTATTGACTAGTTATTAATAGTAATCAATTACGGG
GTCATTAGTTCATAGCCCATATATGGAGTTCCGCGTTACATAACTTACGGTAAATGGCCCGCCTGGCTGA
CCGCCCAACGACCCCCGCCCATTGACGTCAATAATGACGTATGTTCCCATAGTAACGCCAATAGGGACTT
TCCATTGACGTCAATGGGTGGAGTATTTACGGTAAACTGCCCACTTGGCAGTACATCAAGTGTATCATAT
GCCAAGTACGCCCCCTATTGACGTCAATGACGGTAAATGGCCCGCCTGGCATTATGCCCAGTACATGACC
TTATGGGACTTTCCTACTTGGCAGTACATCTACGTATTAGTCATCGCTATTACCATGGTGATGCGGTTTT
GGCAGTACATCAATGGGCGTGGATAGCGGTTTGACTCACGGGGATTTCCAAGTCTCCACCCCATTGACGT
CAATGGGAGTTTGTTTTGGCACCAAAATCAACGGGACTTTCCAAAATGTCGTAACAACTCCGCCCCATTG
ACGCAAATGGGCGGTAGGCGTGTACGGTGGGAGGTCTATATAAGCAGCGCGTTTTGCCTGTACTGGGTCT
CTCTGGTTAGACCAGATCTGAGCCTGGGAGCTCTCTGGCTAACTAGGGAACCCACTGCTTAAGCCTCAAT
AAAGCTTGCCTTGAGTGCTTCAAGTAGTGTGTGCCCGTCTGTTGTGTGACTCTGGTAACTAGAGATCCCT
CAGACCCTTTTAGTCAGTGTGGAAAATCTCTAGCAGTGGCGCCCGAACAGGGACTTGAAAGCGAAAGGGA
AACCAGAGGAGCTCTCTCGACGCAGGACTCGGCTTGCTGAAGCGCGCACGGCAAGAGGCGAGGGGCGGCG
ACTGGTGAGTACGCCAAAAATTTTGACTAGCGGAGGCTAGAAGGAGAGAGATGGGTGCGAGAGCGTCAGT
ATTAAGCGGGGGAGAATTAGATCGCGATGGGAAAAAATTCGGTTAAGGCCAGGGGGAAAGAAAAAATATA
AATTAAAACATATAGTATGGGCAAGCAGGGAGCTAGAACGATTCGCAGTTAATCCTGGCCTGTTAGAAAC
ATCAGAAGGCTGTAGACAAATACTGGGACAGCTACAACCATCCCTTCAGACAGGATCAGAAGAACTTAGA
TCATTATATAATACAGTAGCAACCCTCTATTGTGTGCATCAAAGGATAGAGATAAAAGACACCAAGGAAG
CTTTAGACAAGATAGAGGAAGAGCAAAACAAAAGTAAGACCACCGCACAGCAAGCGGCCGCTGATCTTCA
GACCTGGAGGAGGAGATATGAGGGACAATTGGAGAAGTGAATTATATAAATATAAAGTAGTAAAAATTGA
ACCATTAGGAGTAGCACCCACCAAGGCAAAGAGAAGAGTGGTGCAGAGAGAAAAAAGAGCAGTGGGAATA
GGAGCTTTGTTCCTTGGGTTCTTGGGAGCAGCAGGAAGCACTATGGGCGCAGCGTCAATGACGCTGACGG
TACAGGCCAGACAATTATTGTCTGGTATAGTGCAGCAGCAGAACAATTTGCTGAGGGCTATTGAGGCGCA
ACAGCATCTGTTGCAACTCACAGTCTGGGGCATCAAGCAGCTCCAGGCAAGAATCCTGGCTGTGGAAAGA
TACCTAAAGGATCAACAGCTCCTGGGGATTTGGGGTTGCTCTGGAAAACTCATTTGCACCACTGCTGTGC
CTTGGAATGCTAGTTGGAGTAATAAATCTCTGGAACAGATTTGGAATCACACGACCTGGATGGAGTGGGA
CAGAGAAATTAACAATTACACAAGCTTAATACACTCCTTAATTGAAGAATCGCAAAACCAGCAAGAAAAG
AATGAACAAGAATTATTGGAATTAGATAAATGGGCAAGTTTGTGGAATTGGTTTAACATAACAAATTGGC
TGTGGTATATAAAATTATTCATAATGATAGTAGGAGGCTTGGTAGGTTTAAGAATAGTTTTTGCTGTACT
TTCTATAGTGAATAGAGTTAGGCAGGGATATTCACCATTATCGTTTCAGACCCACCTCCCAACCCCGAGG
GGACCCGACAGGCCCGAAGGAATAGAAGAAGAAGGTGGAGAGAGAGACAGAGACAGATCCATTCGATTAG
TGAACGGATCGGCACTGCGTGCGCCAATTCTGCAGACAAATGGCAGTATTCATCCACAATTTTAAAAGAA
AAGGGGGGATTGGGGGGTACAGTGCAGGGGAAAGAATAGTAGACATAATAGCAACAGACATACAAACTAA
AGAATTACAAAAACAAATTACAAAAATTCAAAATTTTCGGGTTTATTACAGGGACAGCAGAGATCCAGTT
TGGTTAATTAAGGTACCGGGCAGAGAGGGCCTATTTCCCATGATTCCTTCATATTTGCATATACGATACA
AGGCTGTTAGAGAGATAATTAGAATTAATTTGACTGTAAACACAAAGATATTAGTACAAAATACGTGACG
TAGAAAGTAATAATTTCTTGGGTAGTTTGCAGTTTTAAAATTATGTTTTAAAATGGACTATCATATGCTT
ACCGTAACTTGAAAGTATTTCGATTTCTTGGCTTTATATATCTTGTGGAAAGGACGAAACACCGGAGACG
CTTTTTTCGTCTCAGTTTAAGAGCTATGCTGGAAACAGCATAGCAAGTTTAAATAAGGCTAGTCCGTTAT
CAACTTGAAAAAGTGGCACCGAGTCGGTGCTTTTTTGAACACGGGCAGAGCGCACATCGCCCACAGTCCC
CGAGAAGTTGGGGGGAGGGGTCGGCAATTGAACGGGTGCCTAGAGAAGGTGGCGCGGGGTAAACTGGGAA
AGTGATGTCGTGTACTGGCTCCGCCTTTTTCCCGAGGGTGGGGGAGAACCGTATATAAGTGCAGTAGTCG
CCGTGAACGTTCTTTTTCGCAACGGGTTTGCCGCCAGAACACAGAGGAGCCACCATGGCCAAACGGACAG
CCGACGGAAGCGAGTTCGAGTCACCAAAGAAGAAGCGGAAAGTCGGCAGCGACAAGAAGTACAGCATCGG
CCTGGACATCGGCACCAACTCTGTGGGCTGGGCCGTGATCACCGACGAGTACAAGGTGCCCAGCAAGAAA
TTCAAGGTGCTGGGCAACACCGACCGGCACAGCATCAAGAAGAACCTGATCGGAGCCCTGCTGTTCGACA
GCGGCGAAACAGCCGAGGCCACCCGGCTGAAGAGAACCGCCAGAAGAAGATACACCAGACGGAAGAACCG
GATCTGCTATCTGCAAGAGATCTTCAGCAACGAGATGGCCAAGGTGGACGACAGCTTCTTCCACAGACTG
GAAGAGTCCTTCCTGGTGGAAGAGGATAAGAAGCACGAGCGGCACCCCATCTTCGGCAACATCGTGGACG
AGGTGGCCTACCACGAGAAGTACCCCACCATCTACCACCTGAGAAAGAAACTGGTGGACAGCACCGACAA
GGCCGACCTGCGGCTGATCTATCTGGCCCTGGCCCACATGATCAAGTTCCGGGGCCACTTCCTGATCGAG
GGCGACCTGAACCCCGACAACAGCGACGTGGACAAGCTGTTCATCCAGCTGGTGCAGACCTACAACCAGC
TGTTCGAGGAAAACCCCATCAACGCTAGCGGCGTGGACGCCAAGGCCATCCTGTCTGCCAGACTGAGCAA
GAGCAGACGGCTGGAAAATCTGATCGCCCAGCTGCCCGGCGAGAAGAAGAATGGCCTGTTCGGCAACCTG
ATTGCCCTGAGCCTGGGCCTGACCCCCAACTTCAAGAGCAACTTCGACCTGGCCGAGGATGCCAAACTGC
AGCTGAGCAAGGACACCTACGACGACGACCTGGACAACCTGCTGGCCCAGATCGGCGACCAGTACGCCGA
CCTGTTTCTGGCCGCCAAGAACCTGTCCGACGCCATCCTGCTGAGCGACATCCTGAGAGTGAACACCGAG
ATCACCAAGGCCCCCCTGAGCGCCTCTATGATCAAGAGATACGACGAGCACCACCAGGACCTGACCCTGC
TGAAAGCTCTCGTGCGGCAGCAGCTGCCTGAGAAGTACAAAGAGATTTTCTTCGACCAGAGCAAGAACGG
CTACGCCGGCTACATTGACGGCGGAGCCAGCCAGGAAGAGTTCTACAAGTTCATCAAGCCCATCCTGGAA
AAGATGGACGGCACCGAGGAACTGCTCGTGAAGCTGAACAGAGAGGACCTGCTGCGGAAGCAGCGGACCT
TCGACAACGGCAGCATCCCCCACCAGATCCACCTGGGAGAGCTGCACGCCATTCTGCGGCGGCAGGAAGA
TTTTTACCCATTCCTGAAGGACAACCGGGAAAAGATCGAGAAGATCCTGACCTTCCGCATCCCCTACTAC
GTGGGCCCTCTGGCCAGGGGAAACAGCAGATTCGCCTGGATGACCAGAAAGAGCGAGGAAACCATCACCC
CCTGGAACTTCGAGGAAGTGGTGGACAAGGGCGCTTCCGCCCAGAGCTTCATCGAGCGGATGACCAACTT
CGATAAGAACCTGCCCAACGAGAAGGTGCTGCCCAAGCACAGCCTGCTGTACGAGTACTTCACCGTGTAT
AACGAGCTGACCAAAGTGAAATACGTGACCGAGGGAATGAGAAAGCCCGCCTTCCTGAGCGGCGAGCAGA
AAAAGGCCATCGTGGACCTGCTGTTCAAGACCAACCGGAAAGTGACCGTGAAGCAGCTGAAAGAGGACTA
CTTCAAGAAAATCGAGTGCTTCGACTCCGTGGAAATCTCCGGCGTGGAAGATCGGTTCAACGCCTCCCTG
GGCACATACCACGATCTGCTGAAAATTATCAAGGACAAGGACTTCCTGGACAATGAGGAAAACGAGGACA
TTCTGGAAGATATCGTGCTGACCCTGACACTGTTTGAGGACAGAGAGATGATCGAGGAACGGCTGAAAAC
CTATGCCCACCTGTTCGACGACAAAGTGATGAAGCAGCTGAAGCGGCGGAGATACACCGGCTGGGGCAGG
CTGAGCCGGAAGCTGATCAACGGCATCCGGGACAAGCAGTCCGGCAAGACAATCCTGGATTTCCTGAAGT
CCGACGGCTTCGCCAACAGAAACTTCATGCAGCTGATCCACGACGACAGCCTGACCTTTAAAGAGGACAT
CCAGAAAGCCCAGGTGTCCGGCCAGGGCGATAGCCTGCACGAGCACATTGCCAATCTGGCCGGCAGCCCC
GCCATTAAGAAGGGCATCCTGCAGACAGTGAAGGTGGTGGACGAGCTCGTGAAAGTGATGGGCCGGCACA
AGCCCGAGAACATCGTGATCGAAATGGCCAGAGAGAACCAGACCACCCAGAAGGGACAGAAGAACAGCCG
CGAGAGAATGAAGCGGATCGAAGAGGGCATCAAAGAGCTGGGCAGCCAGATCCTGAAAGAACACCCAGTG
GAAAACACCCAGCTGCAGAACGAGAAGCTGTACCTGTACTACCTGCAGAATGGGCGGGATATGTACGTGG
ACCAGGAACTGGACATCAACCGGCTGTCCGACTACGATGTGGACCATATCGTGCCTCAGAGCTTTCTGAA
GGACGACTCCATCGACAACAAGGTGCTGACCAGAAGCGACAAGAACCGGGGCAAGAGCGACAACGTGCCC
TCCGAAGAGGTCGTGAAGAAGATGAAGAACTACTGGCGGCAGCTGCTGAACGCCAAGCTGATTACCCAGA
GAAAGTTCGACAATCTGACCAAGGCCGAGAGAGGCGGCCTGAGCGAACTGGATAAGGCCGGCTTCATCAA
GAGACAGCTGGTGGAAACCCGGCAGATCACAAAGCACGTGGCACAGATCCTGGACTCCCGGATGAACACT
AAGTACGACGAGAATGACAAGCTGATCCGGGAAGTGAAAGTGATCACCCTGAAGTCCAAGCTGGTGTCCG
ATTTCCGGAAGGATTTCCAGTTTTACAAAGTGCGCGAGATCAACAACTACCACCACGCCCACGACGCCTA
CCTGAACGCCGTCGTGGGAACCGCCCTGATCAAAAAGTACCCTAAGCTGGAAAGCGAGTTCGTGTACGGC
GACTACAAGGTGTACGACGTGCGGAAGATGATCGCCAAGAGCGAGCAGGAAATCGGCAAGGCTACCGCCA
AGTACTTCTTCTACAGCAACATCATGAACTTTTTCAAGACCGAGATTACCCTGGCCAACGGCGAGATCCG
GAAGCGGCCTCTGATCGAGACAAACGGCGAAACCGGGGAGATCGTGTGGGATAAGGGCCGGGATTTTGCC
ACCGTGCGGAAAGTGCTGAGCATGCCCCAAGTGAATATCGTGAAAAAGACCGAGGTGCAGACAGGCGGCT
TCAGCAAAGAGTCTATCCTGCCCAAGAGGAACAGCGATAAGCTGATCGCCAGAAAGAAGGACTGGGACCC
TAAGAAGTACGGCGGCTTCGACAGCCCCACCGTGGCCTATTCTGTGCTGGTGGTGGCCAAAGTGGAAAAG
GGCAAGTCCAAGAAACTGAAGAGTGTGAAAGAGCTGCTGGGGATCACCATCATGGAAAGAAGCAGCTTCG
AGAAGAATCCCATCGACTTTCTGGAAGCCAAGGGCTACAAAGAAGTGAAAAAGGACCTGATCATCAAGCT
GCCTAAGTACTCCCTGTTCGAGCTGGAAAACGGCCGGAAGAGAATGCTGGCCTCTGCCGGCGAACTGCAG
AAGGGAAACGAACTGGCCCTGCCCTCCAAATATGTGAACTTCCTGTACCTGGCCAGCCACTATGAGAAGC
TGAAGGGCTCCCCCGAGGATAATGAGCAGAAACAGCTGTTTGTGGAACAGCACAAGCACTACCTGGACGA
GATCATCGAGCAGATCAGCGAGTTCTCCAAGAGAGTGATCCTGGCCGACGCTAATCTGGACAAAGTGCTG
TCCGCCTACAACAAGCACCGGGATAAGCCCATCAGAGAGCAGGCCGAGAATATCATCCACCTGTTTACCC
TGACCAATCTGGGAGCCCCTGCCGCCTTCAAGTACTTTGACACCACCATCGACCGGAAGAGGTACACCAG
CACCAAAGAGGTGCTGGACGCCACCCTGATCCACCAGAGCATCACCGGCCTGTACGAGACACGAATCGAT
TTGTCTCAGCTGGGAGGCGATGGGTCCAAAAGGCCGGCGGCCACGAAAAAGGCCGGCCAGGCAAAAAAGA
AAAAGGGATCCTACCCATACGATGTTCCAGATTACGCTTATCCCTACGACGTGCCTGATTATGCATACCC
ATATGATGTCCCCGACTATGCCGGAAGCGCAACAAACTTCTCTCTGCTGAAACAAGCCGGAGATGTCGAA
GAGAATCCTGGACCGACCGAGTACAAGCCCACGGTGCGCCTCGCCACCCGCGACGACGTCCCCAGGGCCG
TACGCACCCTCGCCGCCGCGTTCGCCGACTACCCCGCCACGCGCCACACCGTCGATCCGGACCGCCACAT
CGAGCGGGTCACCGAGCTGCAAGAACTCTTCCTCACGCGCGTCGGGCTCGACATCGGCAAGGTGTGGGTC
GCGGACGACGGCGCCGCGGTGGCGGTCTGGACCACGCCGGAGAGCGTCGAAGCGGGGGCGGTGTTCGCCG
AGATCGGCCCGCGCATGGCCGAGTTGAGCGGTTCCCGGCTGGCCGCGCAGCAACAGATGGAAGGCCTCCT
GGCGCCGCACCGGCCCAAGGAGCCCGCGTGGTTCCTGGCCACCGTCGGAGTCTCGCCCGACCACCAGGGC
AAGGGTCTGGGCAGCGCCGTCGTGCTCCCCGGAGTGGAGGCGGCCGAGCGCGCCGGGGTGCCCGCCTTCC
TGGAGACCTCCGCGCCCCGCAACCTCCCCTTCTACGAGCGGCTCGGCTTCACCGTCACCGCCGACGTCGA
GGTGCCCGAAGGACCGCGCACCTGGTGCATGACCCGCAAGCCCGGTGCCGGATCCTGATAAATTCGAAAA
TCAACCTCTGGATTACAAAATTTGTGAAAGATTGACTGGTATTCTTAACTATGTTGCTCCTTTTACGCTA
TGTGGATACGCTGCTTTAATGCCTTTGTATCATGCTATTGCTTCCCGTATGGCTTTCATTTTCTCCTCCT
TGTATAAATCCTGGTTGCTGTCTCTTTATGAGGAGTTGTGGCCCGTTGTCAGGCAACGTGGCGTGGTGTG
CACTGTGTTTGCTGACGCAACCCCCACTGGTTGGGGCATTGCCACCACCTGTCAGCTCCTTTCCGGGACT
TTCGCTTTCCCCCTCCCTATTGCCACGGCGGAACTCATCGCCGCCTGCCTTGCCCGCTGCTGGACAGGGG
CTCGGCTGTTGGGCACTGACAATTCCGTGGTGTTGTCGGGGAAATCATCGTCCTTTCCTTGGCTGCTCGC
CTGTGTTGCCACCTGGATTCTGCGCGGGACGTCCTTCTGCTACGTCCCTTCGGCCCTCAATCCAGCGGAC
CTTCCTTCCCGCGGCCTGCTGCCGGCTCTGCGGCCTCTTCCGCGTCCTCGCCTTCGCCCTCAGACGAGTC
GGATCTCCCTTTGGGCCGCCTCCCCGCGTCGACTTTAAGACCAATGACTTACAAGGCAGCTGTAGATCTT
AGCCACTTTTTAAAAGAAAAGGGGGGACTGGAAGGGCTAATTCACTCCCAACGAAGATAAGATCTGCTTT
TTGCTTGTACTGGGTCTCTCTGGTTAGACCAGATCTGAGCCTGGGAGCTCTCTGGCTAACTAGGGAACCC
ACTGCTTAAGCCTCAATAAAGCTTGCCTTGAGTGCTTCAAGTAGTGTGTGCCCGTCTGTTGTGTGACTCT
GGTAACTAGAGATCCCTCAGACCCTTTTAGTCAGTGTGGAAAATCTCTAGCAGGGCCCGTTTAAACCCGC
TGATCAGCCTCGACTGTGCCTTCTAGTTGCCAGCCATCTGTTGTTTGCCCCTCCCCCGTGCCTTCCTTGA
CCCTGGAAGGTGCCACTCCCACTGTCCTTTCCTAATAAAATGAGGAAATTGCATCGCATTGTCTGAGTAG
GTGTCATTCTATTCTGGGGGGTGGGGTGGGGCAGGACAGCAAGGGGGAGGATTGGGAAGATAATAGCAGG
CATGCTGGGGATGCGGTGGGCTCTATGGCTTCTGAGGCGGAAAGAACCAGCTGGGGCTCTAGGGGGTATC
CCC
[124 nt withheld, positions 9384-9507]
C
[91 nt withheld, positions 9509-9599]
A
[49 nt withheld, positions 9601-9649]
CCTTTGACGTTGGAGTCCACGTTCTTT
[37 nt withheld, positions 9677-9713]
ACCCTATCTCGGTCTATTCTTTTGATTTATAAGGGATTTTGCCGATTTCGGCCTATTGGTTAAAAAATGA
GCTGATTTAACAAAAATTTAACGCGAATTAATTCTGTGGAATGTGTGTCAGTTAGGGTGTGGAAAGTCCC
CAGGCTCCCCAGCAGGCAGAAGTATGCAAAGCATGCATCTCAATTAGTCAGCAACCAGGTGTGGAAAGTC
CCCAGGCTCCCCAGCAGGCAGAAGTATGCAAAGCATGCATCTCAATTAGTCAGCAACCATAGTCCCGCCC
CTAACTCCGCCCATCCCGCCCCTAACTCCGCCCAGTTCCGCCCATTCTCCGCCCCATGGCTGACTAATTT
TTTTTATTTATGCAGAGGCCGAGGCCGCCTCTGCCTCTGAGCTATTCCAGAAGTAGTGAGGAGGCTTTTT
TGGAGGCCTAGGCTTTTGCAAAAAGCTCCCGGGAGCTTGTATATCCATTTTCGGATCTGATCAGCACGTG
TTGACAATTAATCATCGGCATAGTATATCGGCATAGTATAATACGACAAGGTGAGGAACTAAACCATGGC
CAAGTTGACCAGTGCCGTTCCGGTGCTCACCGCGCGCGACGTCGCCGGAGCGGTCGAGTTCTGGACCGAC
CGGCTCGGGTTCTCCCGGGACTTCGTGGAGGACGACTTCGCCGGTGTGGTCCGGGACGACGTGACCCTGT
TCATCAGCGCGGTCCAGGACCAGGTGGTGCCGGACAACACCCTGGCCTGGGTGTGGGTGCGCGGCCTGGA
CGAGCTGTACGCCGAGTGGTCGGAGGTCGTGTCCACGAACTTCCGGGACGCCTCCGGGCCGGCCATGACC
GAGATCGGCGAGCAGCCGTGGGGGCGGGAGTTCGCCCTGCGCGACCCGGCCGGCAACTGCGTGCACTTCG
TGGCCGAGGAGCAGGACTGACACGTGCTACGAGATTTCGATTCCACCGCCGCCTTCTATGAAAGGTTGGG
CTTCGGAATCGTTTTCCGGGACGCCGGCTGGATGATCCTCCAGCGCGGGGATCTCATGCTGGAGTTCTTC
GCCCACCCCAACTTGTTTATTGCAGCTTATAATGGTTACAAATAAAGCAATAGCATCACAAATTTCACAA
ATAAAGCATTTTTTTCACTGCATTCTAGTTGTGGTTTGTCCAAACTCATCAATGTATCTTATCATGTCTG
TATACCGTCGACCTCTAGCTAGAGCTTGGCGTAATCATGGTCATAGCTGTTTCCTGTGTGAAATTGTTAT
CCGCTCACAATTCCACACAACATACGAGCCGGAAGCATAAAGTGTAAAGCCTGGGGTGCCTAATGAGTGA
GCTAACTCACATTAATTGCGTTGCGCTCACTGCCCGCTTTCCAGTCGGGAAACCTGTCGTGCCAGCTGCA
TTAATGAATCGGCCAACGCGCGGGGAGAGGCGGTTTGCGTATTGGGCGCTCTTCCGCTTCCTCGCTCACT
GACTCGCTGCGCTCGGTCGTTCGGCTGCGGCGAGCGGTATCAGCTCACTCAAAGGCGGTAATACGGTTAT
CCACAGAATCAGGGGATAACGCAGGAAAGAACATGTGAGCAAAAGGCCAGCAAAAGGCCAGGAACCGTAA
AAAGGCCGCGTTGCTGGCGTTTTTCCATAGGCTCCGCCCCCCTGACGAGCATCACAAAAATCGACGCTCA
AGTCAGAGGTGGCGAAACCCGACAGGACTATAAAGATACCAGGCGTTTCCCCCTGGAAGCTCCCTCGTGC
GCTCTCCTGTTCCGACCCTGCCGCTTACCGGATACCTGTCCGCCTTTCTCCCTTCGGGAAGCGTGGCGCT
TTCTCATAGCTCACGCTGTAGGTATCTCAGTTCGGTGTAGGTCGTTCGCTCCAAGCTGGGCTGTGTGCAC
GAACCCCCCGTTCAGCCCGACCGCTGCGCCTTATCCGGTAACTATCGTCTTGAGTCCAACCCGGTAAGAC
ACGACTTATCGCCACTGGCAGCAGCCACTGGTAACAGGATTAGCAGAGCGAGGTATGTAGGCGGTGCTAC
AGAGTTCTTGAAGTGGTGGCCTAACTACGGCTACACTAGAAGAACAGTATTTGGTATCTGCGCTCTGCTG
AAGCCAGTTACCTTCGGAAAAAGAGTTGGTAGCTCTTGATCCGGCAAACAAACCACCGCTGGTAGCGGTG
GTTTTTTTGTTTGCAAGCAGCAGATTACGCGCAGAAAAAAAGGATCTCAAGAAGATCCTTTGATCTTTTC
TACGGGGTCTGACGCTCAGTGGAACGAAAACTCACGTTAAGGGATTTTGGTCATGAGATTATCAAAAAGG
ATCTTCACCTAGATCCTTTTAAATTAAAAATGAAGTTTTAAATCAATCTAAAGTATATATGAGTAAACTT
GGTCTGACAGTTACCAATGCTTAATCAGTGAGGCACCTATCTCAGCGATCTGTCTATTTCGTTCATCCAT
AGTTGCCTGACTCCCCGTCGTGTAGATAACTACGATACGGGAGGGCTTACCATCTGGCCCCAGTGCTGCA
ATGATACCGCGAGACCCACGCTCACCGGCTCCAGATTTATCAGCAATAAACCAGCCAGCCGGAAGGGCCG
AGCGCAGAAGTGGTCCTGCAACTTTATCCGCCTCCATCCAGTCTATTAATTGTTGCCGGGAAGCTAGAGT
AAGTAGTTCGCCAGTTAATAGTTTGCGCAACGTTGTTGCCATTGCTACAGGCATCGTGGTGTCACGCTCG
TCGTTTGGTATGGCTTCATTCAGCTCCGGTTCCCAACGATCAAGGCGAGTTACATGATCCCCCATGTTGT
GCAAAAAAGCGGTTAGCTCCTTCGGTCCTCCGATCGTTGTCAGAAGTAAGTTGGCCGCAGTGTTATCACT
CATGGTTATGGCAGCACTGCATAATTCTCTTACTGTCATGCCATCCGTAAGATGCTTTTCTGTGACTGGT
GAGTACTCAACCAAGTCATTCTGAGAATAGTGTATGCGGCGACCGAGTTGCTCTTGCCCGGCGTCAATAC
GGGATAATACCGCGCCACATAGCAGAACTTTAAAAGTGCTCATCATTGGAAAACGTTCTTCGGGGCGAAA
ACTCTCAAGGATCTTACCGCTGTTGAGATCCAGTTCGATGTAACCCACTCGTGCACCCAACTGATCTTCA
GCATCTTTTACTTTCACCAGCGTTTCTGGGTGAGCAAAAACAGGAAGGCAAAATGCCGCAAAAAAGGGAA
TAAGGGCGACACGGAAATGTTGAATACTCATACTCTTCCTTTTTCAATATTATTGAAGCATTTATCAGGG
TTATTGTCTCATGAGCGGATACATATTTGAATGTATTTAGAAAAATAAACAAATAGGGGTTCCGCGCACA
TTTCCCCGAAAAGTGCCACCTGAC
